Addgene plasmid #14373: pAG303GAL-ccdB-Cerulean
Purpose: (Empty Backbone)
Depositing lab: Susan Lindquist. Depositing organization: Whitehead Institute for Biomedical Research. Publication: A suite of Gateway cloning vectors for high-throughput genetic analysis in Saccharomyces cerevisiae. Alberti S, Gitler AD, Lindquist S. Yeast. 2007 Oct . 24(10):913-9. 10.1002/yea.1502 PubMed 17583893.
Backbone
  Vector backbone: pRS303
  Vector type: Yeast Expression ; Gateway Destination
  Selectable markers: HIS3
Growth in bacteria
  Bacterial resistance: Chloramphenicol and Ampicillin, 25 & 100 μg/mL
  Growth temperature: 37°C
  Growth strain: ccdB Survival
  Growth instructions: DB3.1, ccdB Survival
  Copy number: Unknown
Gene/Insert
  Gene/Insert name: None
  Tag / fusion protein: Cerulean (C terminal on backbone)
  Cloning method: Gateway Cloning
  Sequencing primers: 5′ GAL1
Terms and licenses: Academic/Nonprofit Terms; Industry Terms: Not Available to Industry
Depositor comments: Type of plasmid: integrating. This plasmid contains the Gateway technology from Invitrogen; Invitrogen requires purchasing of Gateway Clonase for carrying out the Gateway recombinational cloning reaction http://www.invitrogen.com Please note that the full plasmid sequence is provided as a reference only, and may not match the exact sequence of the plasmid.
How to cite: pAG303GAL-ccdB-Cerulean was a gift from Susan Lindquist (Addgene plasmid # 14373 ; http://n2t.net/addgene:14373 ; RRID:Addgene_14373)
