[The description below was written by a language model from this plasmid's Addgene catalogue record and the feature table of its GenBank file.]
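Description:
pAG303GAL-ccdB-Cerulean is an empty Gateway destination vector for galactose-inducible expression of C-terminally Cerulean-tagged proteins in Saccharomyces cerevisiae. It is built on the pRS303 backbone and is described by the depositor as an integrating plasmid. Consistent with this, the roughly 7.5 kb feature table shows no yeast replication origin or centromere, so stable maintenance in yeast depends on chromosomal integration, with the HIS3 auxotrophic marker (under its own promoter) used for selection in histidine-deficient strains. In E. coli the plasmid replicates from a high-copy ColE1/pUC-type origin and carries an ampicillin resistance gene. An f1 origin is also present, along with the T7, T3 and M13 primer sites inherited from the pBluescript-derived polylinker region.

The expression unit consists of the GAL1 promoter with its Gal4-binding upstream activating sequence, followed by a Gateway cassette flanked by attR1 and attR2, then a cyan fluorescent protein coding sequence and the CYC1 terminator. The cassette contains a chloramphenicol resistance gene driven by a lac UV5 promoter and the ccdB gyrase toxin gene, which is why the unrecombined vector must be grown in a ccdB-tolerant strain. In an LR reaction with an entry clone, the cassette is replaced by the gene of interest, and ccdB counter-selects against unrecombined plasmid in ordinary strains. An insert lacking a stop codon and placed in frame is then expressed as a fusion to the downstream fluorescent protein. The automated annotation labels this reading frame SCFP3A, a closely related ECFP variant, whereas the catalogue names it Cerulean. The depositor also notes that the reference sequence may not match the physical plasmid exactly. The vector belongs to a suite designed for high-throughput genetic analysis in yeast.
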