LOCUS       Exported 7549 bp ds-DNA circular SYN 13-MAY-2021
DEFINITION  synthetic circular DNA
ACCESSION   .
VERSION     .
KEYWORDS    pAG303GAL-ccdB-Cerulean
SOURCE      synthetic DNA construct
  ORGANISM  synthetic DNA construct
REFERENCE   1 (bases 1 to 7549)
  TITLE     S cerevisiae Advanced Gateway Destination Vectors
REFERENCE   2 (bases 1 to 7549)
  AUTHORS   .
  TITLE     Direct Submission
  JOURNAL   Exported May 13, 2021 from SnapGene Server 1.1.58
            http://www.snapgene.com
FEATURES             Location/Qualifiers
     source          1..7549
                     /organism="synthetic DNA construct"
                     /mol_type="other DNA"
     primer_bind     complement(29..51)
                     /label=pGEX 3'
                     /note="pGEX vectors, reverse primer"
     primer_bind     151..170
                     /label=pRS-marker
                     /note="pRS vectors, use to sequence yeast selectable
                     marker"
     promoter        315..502
                     /gene="S. cerevisiae HIS3"
                     /label=HIS3 promoter
     CDS             503..1162
                     /codon_start=1
                     /gene="S. cerevisiae HIS3"
                     /product="imidazoleglycerol-phosphate dehydratase, required
                     for histidine biosynthesis"
                     /label=HIS3
                     /note="yeast auxotrophic marker"
                     /translation="MTEQKALVKRITNETKIQIAISLKGGPLAIEHSIFPEKEAEAVAE
                     QATQSQVINVHTGIGFLDHMIHALAKHSGWSLIVECIGDLHIDDHHTTEDCGIALGQAF
                     KEALLARGVKRFGSGFAPLDEALSRAVVDLSNRPYAVVELGLQREKVGDLSCEMIPHFL
                     ESFAEASRITLHVDCLRGKNDHHRSESAFKALAVAIREATSPNGTNDVPSTKGVLM"
     rep_origin      complement(1423..1878)
                     /direction=LEFT
                     /label=f1 ori
                     /note="f1 bacteriophage origin of replication; arrow
                     indicates direction of (+) strand synthesis"
     primer_bind     complement(1560..1581)
                     /label=F1ori-F
                     /note="F1 origin, forward primer"
     primer_bind     1772..1791
                     /label=F1ori-R
                     /note="F1 origin, reverse primer"
     primer_bind     2008..2030
                     /label=M13/pUC Forward
                     /note="In lacZ gene"
     primer_bind     2022..2039
                     /label=M13 Forward
                     /note="In lacZ gene. Also called M13-F20 or M13 (-21)
                     Forward"
     primer_bind     2023..2039
                     /label=M13 fwd
                     /note="common sequencing primer, one of multiple similar
                     variants"
     primer_bind     2046..2065
                     /label=T7
                     /note="T7 promoter, forward primer"
     promoter        2046..2064
                     /label=T7 promoter
                     /note="promoter for bacteriophage T7 RNA polymerase"
     promoter        2084..2525
                     /gene="S. cerevisiae GAL1"
                     /label=GAL1 promoter
                     /note="inducible promoter, regulated by Gal4"
     protein_bind    2084..2201
                     /label=UAS
                     /bound_moiety="Gal4"
                     /note="upstream activating sequence mediating
                     Gal4-dependent induction"
     primer_bind     2496..2519
                     /label=GAL1
                     /note="S. cerevisiae GAL1 promoter, forward primer"
     primer_bind     2540..2556
                     /label=SK primer
                     /note="common sequencing primer, one of multiple similar
                     variants"
     primer_bind     2540..2556
                     /label=pBluescriptSK
                     /note="For pBluescript vector"
     protein_bind    2564..2688
                     /gene="mutant version of attR"
                     /label=attR1
                     /bound_moiety="LR Clonase(TM)"
                     /note="recombination site for the Gateway(R) LR reaction"
     promoter        2713..2743
                     /label=lac UV5 promoter
                     /note="E. coli lac promoter with an ""up"" mutation"
     CDS             2797..3456
                     /codon_start=1
                     /gene="cat"
                     /product="chloramphenicol acetyltransferase"
                     /label=CmR
                     /note="confers resistance to chloramphenicol"
                     /translation="MEKKITGYTTVDISQWHRKEHFEAFQSVAQCTYNQTVQLDITAFL
                     KTVKKNKHKFYPAFIHILARLMNAHPEFRMAMKDGELVIWDSVHPCYTVFHEQTETFSS
                     LWSEYHDDFRQFLHIYSQDVACYGENLAYFPKGFIENMFFVSANPWVSFTSFDLNVANM
                     DNFFAPVFTMGKYYTQGDKVLMPLAIQVHHAVCDGFHVGRMLNELQQYCDEWQGGA"
     primer_bind     complement(2863..2882)
                     /label=CAT-R
                     /note="Chloramphenicol resistance gene, reverse primer"
     CDS             3801..4106
                     /codon_start=1
                     /gene="ccdB"
                     /product="CcdB, a bacterial toxin that poisons DNA gyrase"
                     /label=ccdB
                     /note="Plasmids containing the ccdB gene cannot be
                     propagated in standard E. coli strains."
                     /translation="MQFKVYTYKRESRYRLFVDVQSDIIDTPGRRMVIPLASARLLSDK
                     VSRELYPVVHIGDESWRMMTTDMASVPVSVIGEEVADLSHRENDIKNAINLMFWGI"
     primer_bind     3985..4004
                     /label=ccdB-fwd
                     /note="ccdB gene, forward primer"
     protein_bind    complement(4147..4271)
                     /gene="mutant version of attR"
                     /label=attR2
                     /bound_moiety="LR Clonase(TM)"
                     /note="recombination site for the Gateway(R) LR reaction"
     CDS             4303..5019
                     /codon_start=1
                     /product="monomeric optimized variant of ECFP (Kremers et
                     al., 2006)"
                     /label=SCFP3A
                     /note="mammalian codon-optimized"
                     /translation="MVSKGEELFTGVVPILVELDGDVNGHKFSVSGEGEGDATYGKLTL
                     KFICTTGKLPVPWPTLVTTLTWGVQCFARYPDHMKQHDFFKSAMPEGYVQERTIFFKDD
                     GNYKTRAEVKFEGDTLVNRIELKGIDFKEDGNILGHKLEYNYISDNVYITADKQKNGIK
                     ANFKIRHNIEDGSVQLADHYQQNTPIGDGPVLLPDNHYLSTQSKLSKDPNEKRDHMVLL
                     EFVTAAGITLGMDELYK"
     primer_bind     complement(4348..4369)
                     /label=EGFP-N
                     /note="EGFP, reverse primer"
     primer_bind     complement(4609..4628)
                     /label=EXFP-R
                     /note="For distinguishing EGFP variants, reverse primer"
     primer_bind     4956..4977
                     /label=EGFP-C
                     /note="EGFP, forward primer"
     terminator      5029..5276
                     /gene="S. cerevisiae CYC1"
                     /label=CYC1 terminator
                     /note="transcription terminator for CYC1"
     primer_bind     complement(5045..5063)
                     /label=CYC1
                     /note="CYC1 transcription termination signal, reverse
                     primer"
     promoter        complement(5299..5317)
                     /label=T3 promoter
                     /note="promoter for bacteriophage T3 RNA polymerase"
     primer_bind     complement(5338..5354)
                     /label=M13 rev
                     /note="common sequencing primer, one of multiple similar
                     variants"
     primer_bind     complement(5338..5354)
                     /label=M13 Reverse
                     /note="In lacZ gene. Also called M13-rev"
     primer_bind     complement(5351..5373)
                     /label=M13/pUC Reverse
                     /note="In lacZ gene"
     protein_bind    5362..5378
                     /label=lac operator
                     /bound_moiety="lac repressor encoded by lacI"
                     /note="The lac repressor binds to the lac operator to
                     inhibit transcription in E. coli. This inhibition can be
                     relieved by adding lactose or
                     isopropyl-beta-D-thiogalactopyranoside (IPTG)."
     promoter        complement(5386..5416)
                     /label=lac promoter
                     /note="promoter for the E. coli lac operon"
     primer_bind     complement(5569..5586)
                     /label=L4440
                     /note="L4440 vector, forward primer"
     rep_origin      complement(5740..6328)
                     /direction=LEFT
                     /label=ori
                     /note="high-copy-number ColE1/pMB1/pBR322/pUC origin of
                     replication"
     CDS             complement(6499..7359)
                     /codon_start=1
                     /gene="bla"
                     /product="beta-lactamase"
                     /label=AmpR
                     /note="confers resistance to ampicillin, carbenicillin, and
                     related antibiotics"
                     /translation="MSIQHFRVALIPFFAAFCLPVFAHPETLVKVKDAEDQLGARVGYI
                     ELDLNSGKILESFRPEERFPMMSTFKVLLCGAVLSRIDAGQEQLGRRIHYSQNDLVEYS
                     PVTEKHLTDGMTVRELCSAAITMSDNTAANLLLTTIGGPKELTAFFHNMGDHVTRLDRW
                     EPELNEAIPNDERDTTMPVAMATTLRKLLTGELLTLASRQQLIDWMEADKVAGPLLRSA
                     LPAGWFIADKSGAGERGSRGIIAALGPDGKPSRIVVIYTTGSQATMDERNRQIAEIGAS
                     LIKHW"
     primer_bind     7122..7141
                     /label=Amp-R
                     /note="Ampicillin resistance gene, reverse primer"
     promoter        complement(7360..7464)
                     /gene="bla"
                     /label=AmpR promoter
     primer_bind     7522..7540
                     /label=pBRforEco
                     /note="pBR322 vectors, upsteam of EcoRI site, forward
                     primer"
ORIGIN
        1 tcgcgcgttt cggtgatgac ggtgaaaacc tctgacacat gcagctcccg gagacggtca
       61 cagcttgtct gtaagcggat gccgggagca gacaagcccg tcagggcgcg tcagcgggtg
      121 ttggcgggtg tcggggctgg cttaactatg cggcatcaga gcagattgta ctgagagtgc
      181 accataattc cgttttaaga gcttggtgag cgctaggagt cactgccagg tatcgtttga
      241 acacggcatt agtcagggaa gtcataacac agtcctttcc cgcaattttc tttttctatt
      301 actcttggcc tcctctagta cactctatat ttttttatgc ctcggtaatg attttcattt
      361 ttttttttcc acctagcgga tgactctttt tttttcttag cgattggcat tatcacataa
      421 tgaattatac attatataaa gtaatgtgat ttcttcgaag aatatactaa aaaatgagca
      481 ggcaagataa acgaaggcaa agatgacaga gcagaaagcc ctagtaaagc gtattacaaa
      541 tgaaaccaag attcagattg cgatctcttt aaagggtggt cccctagcga tagagcactc
      601 gatcttccca gaaaaagagg cagaagcagt agcagaacag gccacacaat cgcaagtgat
      661 taacgtccac acaggtatag ggtttctgga ccatatgata catgctctgg ccaagcattc
      721 cggctggtcg ctaatcgttg agtgcattgg tgacttacac atagacgacc atcacaccac
      781 tgaagactgc gggattgctc tcggtcaagc ttttaaagag gccctactgg cgcgtggagt
      841 aaaaaggttt ggatcaggat ttgcgccttt ggatgaggca ctttccagag cggtggtaga
      901 tctttcgaac aggccgtacg cagttgtcga acttggtttg caaagggaga aagtaggaga
      961 tctctcttgc gagatgatcc cgcattttct tgaaagcttt gcagaggcta gcagaattac
     1021 cctccacgtt gattgtctgc gaggcaagaa tgatcatcac cgtagtgaga gtgcgttcaa
     1081 ggctcttgcg gttgccataa gagaagccac ctcgcccaat ggtaccaacg atgttccctc
     1141 caccaaaggt gttcttatgt agtgacaccg attatttaaa gctgcagcat acgatatata
     1201 tacatgtgta tatatgtata cctatgaatg tcagtaagta tgtatacgaa cagtatgata
     1261 ctgaagatga caaggtaatg catcattcta tacgtgtcat tctgaacgag gcgcgctttc
     1321 cttttttctt tttgcttttt cttttttttt ctcttgaact cgacggatca tatgcggtgt
     1381 gaaataccgc acagatgcgt aaggagaaaa taccgcatca ggaaattgta aacgttaata
     1441 ttttgttaaa attcgcgtta aatttttgtt aaatcagctc attttttaac caataggccg
     1501 aaatcggcaa aatcccttat aaatcaaaag aatagaccga gatagggttg agtgttgttc
     1561 cagtttggaa caagagtcca ctattaaaga acgtggactc caacgtcaaa ggnnnnnnnn
     1621 nnnnnnnnnn nnnnnnnnnn nnnnnnnnnn nnnnnnnnnn ntnnnnnnnn nnnnnnnnnn
     1681 nnnnnnnnnn nnnnnnnnnn nnnnnnnnnn nnnnnnnnnn nnnnnnnnnn nnnnnnnnnn
     1741 nnnnnnnnnn nnngnnnnnn nnnnnnnnnn nnnnnnnnnn nnnnnnnnnn nnnnnnnnnn
     1801 nnnnnnnnnn nnnnnnnnnn nnnnnnnnnn nnnnnnnnnn nnnnnnnnnn nnnnnnnnnn
     1861 nnnnnnnnnn nnnnnnnncg cgccattcgc cattcaggct gcgcaactgt tgggaagggc
     1921 gatcggtgcg ggcctcttcg ctattacgcc agctggcgaa ggggggatgt gctgcaaggc
     1981 gattaagttg ggtaacgcca gggttttccc agtcacgacg ttgtaaaacg acggccagtg
     2041 aattgtaata cgactcacta tagggcgaat tggagctcta gtacggatta gaagccgccg
     2101 agcgggcgac agccctccga cggaagactc tcctccgtgc gtcctcgtct tcaccggtcg
     2161 cgttcctgaa acgcagatgt gcctcgcgcc gcactgctcc gaacaataaa gattctacaa
     2221 tactagcttt tatggttatg aagaggaaaa attggcagta acctggcccc acaaaccttc
     2281 aaattaacga atcaaattaa caaccatagg atgataatgc gattagtttt ttagccttat
     2341 ttctggggta attaatcagc gaagcgatga tttttgatct attaacagat atataaatgg
     2401 aaaagctgca taaccacttt aactaatact ttcaacattt tcagtttgta ttacttctta
     2461 ttcaaatgtc ataaaagtat caacaaaaaa ttgttaatat acctctatac tttaacgtca
     2521 aggagaaaaa accccggatt ctagaactag tggatccccc atcacaagtt tgtacaaaaa
     2581 agctgaacga gaaacgtaaa atgatataaa tatcaatata ttaaattaga ttttgcataa
     2641 aaaacagact acataatact gtaaaacaca acatatccag tcactatggc ggccgcatta
     2701 ggcaccccag gctttacact ttatgcttcc ggctcgtata atgtgtggat tttgagttag
     2761 gatccgtcga gattttcagg agctaaggaa gctaaaatgg agaaaaaaat cactggatat
     2821 accaccgttg atatatccca atggcatcgt aaagaacatt ttgaggcatt tcagtcagtt
     2881 gctcaatgta cctataacca gaccgttcag ctggatatta cggccttttt aaagaccgta
     2941 aagaaaaata agcacaagtt ttatccggcc tttattcaca ttcttgcccg cctgatgaat
     3001 gctcatccgg aattccgtat ggcaatgaaa gacggtgagc tggtgatatg ggatagtgtt
     3061 cacccttgtt acaccgtttt ccatgagcaa actgaaacgt tttcatcgct ctggagtgaa
     3121 taccacgacg atttccggca gtttctacac atatattcgc aagatgtggc gtgttacggt
     3181 gaaaacctgg cctatttccc taaagggttt attgagaata tgtttttcgt ctcagccaat
     3241 ccctgggtga gtttcaccag ttttgattta aacgtggcca atatggacaa cttcttcgcc
     3301 cccgttttca ccatgggcaa atattatacg caaggcgaca aggtgctgat gccgctggcg
     3361 attcaggttc atcatgccgt ctgtgatggc ttccatgtcg gcagaatgct taatgaatta
     3421 caacagtact gcgatgagtg gcagggcggg gcgtaaacgc cgcgtggatc cggcttacta
     3481 aaagccagat aacagtatgc gtatttgcgc gctgattttt gcggtataag aatatatact
     3541 gatatgtata cccgaagtat gtcaaaaaga ggtatgctat gaagcagcgt attacagtga
     3601 cagttgacag cgacagctat cagttgctca aggcatatat gatgtcaata tctccggtct
     3661 ggtaagcaca accatgcaga atgaagcccg tcgtctgcgt gccgaacgct ggaaagcgga
     3721 aaatcaggaa gggatggctg aggtcgcccg gtttattgaa atgaacggct cttttgctga
     3781 cgagaacagg ggctggtgaa atgcagttta aggtttacac ctataaaaga gagagccgtt
     3841 atcgtctgtt tgtggatgta cagagtgata ttattgacac gcccgggcga cggatggtga
     3901 tccccctggc cagtgcacgt ctgctgtcag ataaagtctc ccgtgaactt tacccggtgg
     3961 tgcatatcgg ggatgaaagc tggcgcatga tgaccaccga tatggccagt gtgccggtct
     4021 ccgttatcgg ggaagaagtg gctgatctca gccaccgcga aaatgacatc aaaaacgcca
     4081 ttaacctgat gttctgggga atataaatgt caggctccct tatacacagc cagtctgcag
     4141 gtcgaccata gtgactggat atgttgtgtt ttacagtatt atgtagtctg ttttttatgc
     4201 aaaatctaat ttaatatatt gatatttata tcattttacg tttctcgttc agctttcttg
     4261 tacaaagtgg tgatgggctg caggaattcg atatcaagct taatggtgag caagggcgag
     4321 gagctgttca ccggggtggt gcccatcctg gtcgagctgg acggcgacgt aaacggccac
     4381 aagttcagcg tgtccggcga gggcgagggc gatgccacct acggcaagct gaccctgaag
     4441 ttcatctgca ccaccggcaa gctgcccgtg ccctggccca ccctcgtgac caccctgacc
     4501 tggggcgtgc agtgcttcgc ccgctacccc gaccacatga agcagcacga cttcttcaag
     4561 tccgccatgc ccgaaggcta cgtccaggag cgcaccatct tcttcaagga cgacggcaac
     4621 tacaagaccc gcgccgaggt gaagttcgag ggcgacaccc tggtgaaccg catcgagctg
     4681 aagggcatcg acttcaagga ggacggcaac atcctggggc acaagctgga gtacaactac
     4741 atcagcgaca acgtctatat caccgccgac aagcagaaga acggcatcaa ggccaacttc
     4801 aagatccgcc acaacatcga ggacggcagc gtgcagctcg ccgaccacta ccagcagaac
     4861 acccccatcg gcgacggccc cgtgctgctg cccgacaacc actacctgag cacccagtcc
     4921 aagctgagca aagaccccaa cgagaagcgc gatcacatgg tcctgctgga gttcgtgacc
     4981 gccgccggga tcactctcgg catggacgag ctgtacaagt aactcgagtc atgtaattag
     5041 ttatgtcacg cttacattca cgccctcccc ccacatccgc tctaaccgaa aaggaaggag
     5101 ttagacaacc tgaagtctag gtccctattt atttttttat agttatgtta gtattaagaa
     5161 cgttatttat atttcaaatt tttctttttt ttctgtacag acgcgtgtac gcatgtaaca
     5221 ttatactgaa aaccttgctt gagaaggttt tgggacgctc gaaggcttta atttgcggcc
     5281 ggtacccagc ttttgttccc tttagtgagg gttaattccg agcttggcgt aatcatggtc
     5341 atagctgttt cctgtgtgaa attgttatcc gctcacaatt ccacacaaca taggagccgg
     5401 aagcataaag tgtaaagcct ggggtgccta atgagtgagg taactcacat taattgcgtt
     5461 gcgctcactg cccgctttcc agtcgggaaa cctgtcgtgc cagctgcatt aatgaatcgg
     5521 ccaacgcgcg gggagaggcg gtttgcgtat tgggcgctct tccgcttcct cgctcactga
     5581 ctcgctgcgc tcggtcgttc ggctgcggcg agcggtatca gctcactcaa aggcggtaat
     5641 acggttatcc acagaatcag gggataacgc aggaaagaac atgtgagcaa aaggccagca
     5701 aaaggccagg aaccgtaaaa aggccgcgtt gctggcgttt ttccataggc tcggcccccc
     5761 tgacgagcat cacaaaaatc gacgctcaag tcagaggtgg cgaaacccga caggactata
     5821 aagataccag gcgttccccc ctggaagctc cctcgtgcgc tctcctgttc cgaccctgcc
     5881 gcttaccgga tacctgtccg cctttctccc ttcgggaagc gtggcgcttt ctcaatgctc
     5941 acgctgtagg tatctcagtt cggtgtaggt cgttcgctcc aagctgggct gtgtgcacga
     6001 accccccgtt cagcccgacc gctgcgcctt atccggtaac tatcgtcttg agtccaaccc
     6061 ggtaagacac gacttatcgc cactggcagc agccactggt aacaggatta gcagagcgag
     6121 gtatgtaggc ggtgctacag agttcttgaa gtggtggcct aactacggct acactagaag
     6181 gacagtattt ggtatctgcg ctctgctgaa gccagttacc ttcggaaaaa gagttggtag
     6241 ctcttgatcc ggcaaacaaa ccaccgctgg tagcggtggt ttttttgttt gcaagcagca
     6301 gattacgcgc agaaaaaaag gatctcaaga agatcctttg atcttttcta cggggtctga
     6361 cgctcagtgg aacgaaaact cacgttaagg gattttggtc atgagattat caaaaaggat
     6421 cttcacctag atccttttaa attaaaaatg aagttttaaa tcaatctaaa gtatatatga
     6481 gtaaacttgg tctgacagtt accaatgctt aatcagtgag gcacctatct cagcgatctg
     6541 tctatttcgt tcatccatag ttgcctgact gcccgtcgtg tagataacta cgatacggga
     6601 gggcttacca tctggcccca gtgctgcaat gataccgcga gacccacgct caccggctcc
     6661 agatttatca gcaataaacc agccagccgg aagggccgag cgcagaagtg gtcctgcaac
     6721 tttatccgcc tccatccagt ctattaattg ttgccgggaa gctagagtaa gtagttcgcc
     6781 agttaatagt ttgcgcaacg ttgttgccat tgctacaggc atcgtggtgt cacgctcgtc
     6841 gtttggtatg gcttcattca gctccggttc ccaacgatca aggcgagtta catgatcccc
     6901 catgttgtga aaaaaagcgg ttagctcctt cggtcctccg atcgttgtca gaagtaagtt
     6961 ggccgcagtg ttatcactca tggttatggc agcactgcat aattctctta ctgtcatgcc
     7021 atccgtaaga tgcttttctg tgactggtga gtactcaacc aagtcattct gagaatagtg
     7081 tatgcggcga ccgagttgct cttgcccggc gtcaatacgg gataataccg cgccacatag
     7141 cagaacttta aaagtgctca tcattggaaa acgttcttcg gggcgaaaac tctcaaggat
     7201 cttaccgctg ttgagatcca gttcgatgta acccactcgt gcacccaact gatcttcagc
     7261 atcttttact ttcaccagcg tttctgggtg agcaaaaaca ggaaggcaaa atgccgcaaa
     7321 aaagggaata agggcgacac ggaaatgttg aatactcata ctcttccttt ttcaatatta
     7381 ttgaagcatt tatcagggtt attgtctcat gagcggatac atatttgaat gtatttagaa
     7441 aaataaacaa ataggggttc cgcgcacatt tccccgaaaa gtgccacctg acgtcttatt
     7501 atcatgacat taacctataa aaataggcgt atcacgaggc cctttcgtc
//
