>Addgene plasmid #14373 | pAG303GAL-ccdB-Cerulean | addgene partial sequence | sequence record 21001 | 14373 with pRS_marker
AGCTTGGTGAGCGCTAGGAGTCACTGCCAGGTATCGTTTGAACACGGCATTAGTCAGGGAAGTCATAACA
CAGTCCTTTCCCGCAATTTTCTTTTTCTATTACTCTTGGCCTCCTCTAGTACACTCTATATTTTTTTATG
CCTCGGTAATGATTTTCATTTTTTTTTTTCCACCTAGCGGATGACTCTTTTTTTTTCTTAGCGATTGGCA
TTATCACATAATGAATTATACATTATATAAAGTAATGTGATTTCTTCGAAGAATATACTAAAAAATGAGC
AGGCAAGATAAACGAAGGCAAAGATGACAGAGCAGAAAGCCCTAGTAAAGCGTATTACAAATGAAACCAA
GATTCAGATTGCGATCTCTTTAAAGGGTGGTCCCCTAGCGATAGAGCACTCGATCTTCCCAGAAAAAGAG
GCAGAAGCAGTAGCAGAACAGGCCACACAATCGCAAGTGATTAACGTCCACACAGGTATAGGGTTTCTGG
ACCATATGATACATGCTCTGGCCAAGCATTCCGGCTGGTCGCTAATCGTTGAGTGCATTGGTGACTTACA
CATAGACGACCATCACACCACTGAAGACTGCGGGATTGCTCTCGGTCAAGCTTTTAAAGAGGCCCTAGGG
GCCGTGCGTGGAGTAAAAAGGTTTGGATCAGGATTTGCGCCTTTGGATGAGGCACTTTCCAGAGCGGTGG
TAGATCTT
