>Addgene plasmid #14373 | pAG303GAL-ccdB-Cerulean | addgene partial sequence | sequence record 21002 | 14373 with GW5
AAAGCCTAGGGGTGCCTAATGCGGCCGCCATAGTGACTGGATATGTTGTGTTTTACAGTATTATGTAGTC
TGTTTTTTATGCAAAATCTAATTTAATATATTGATATTTATATCATTTTACGTTTCTCGTTCAGCTTTTT
TGTACAAACTTGTGATGGGGGATCCACTAATTCTAGAATCCGGGGTTTTTTCTCCTTGACGTTAAAGTAT
AAAGGTATATTAACAATTTTTTGTTGATACTTTTATTACATTTGAATAAAAAGTAATACAAACCGAAAAT
GTTGAAAGTATTAATTAAAGTGGTTATGCAGTTTTTGCATTTATATATCTGTTAATAAATCAAAAATCAT
CGCTTCCCTGAATAATTACCCCAAAAATAAAGGTAAAAAACTAATCCCATTAACATCCTAAGGGTGGTAA
TTTGAATCCTTCATTTGAAAGGTTGGGGGGGCAGGTTACTGGCAATTTTTCCTCCTCCTAACCATAAAAA
CCAATAATGGAAAATCCTTAATGGTCCGAACA
