>Addgene plasmid #14373 | pAG303GAL-ccdB-Cerulean | addgene partial sequence | sequence record 21003 | 14373 with GW3
GTTATCGGGGGAAGAGTGGCTGATCTCAGCCACCGCGAAAATGACATCAAAAACGCCATTAACCTGATGT
TCTGGGGAATATAAATGTCAGGCTCCCTTATACACAGCCAGTCTGCAGGTCGACCATAGTGACTGGATAT
GTTGTGTTTTACAGTATTATGTAGTCTGTTTTTTATGCAAAATCTAATTTAATATATTGATATTTATATC
ATTTTACGTTTCTCGTTCAGCTTTCTTGTACAAAGTGGTGATGGGCTGCAGGAATTCGATATCAAGCTTA
ATGGTGAGCAAGGGCGAGGAGCTGTTCACCGGGGTGGTGCCCATCCTGGTCGAGCTGGACGGCGACGTAA
ACGGCCACAAGTTCAGCGTGTCCGGCGAGGGCGAGGGCGATGCCACCTACGGCAAGCTGACCCTGAAGTT
CATCTGCACCACCGGCAAGCTGCCCGTGCCCTGGCCCACCCTCGTGACCACCCTGACCTGGGGCGTGCAG
TGCTTCGCCCGCTACCCCGACCACATGAAGCAGCACGACTTCTTCAAGTCCGCCATGCCCGAAGGCTACG
TCCAGGAGCGCACCATCTTCTTCAAGGACGACGGCAACTACAAGACCCGCGCCGAGGTGAAGTTCGAGGG
CGACACCCTGGTGAACCGCATCGAGCTGAAGGGCATCGACTTCAAGGAGGACGGCAACATCCTGGGGCAC
AAGCTGGAGTACAACGCCATCAGCGACAACGTCTATATCACCG
